Addgene plasmid #234218: pAIP4_2JHX
Purpose: Heterologous protein expression of rho GDP-dissociation inhibitor 1 (Rho GDI alpha) in Escherichia coli
Depositing lab: Christopher Bahl. Depositing organization: AI Proteins. Publication: Facile, high-throughput protein purification enabled by high-efficiency protease elution. Cárcamo Noriega EN, Truebridge IS, Teets FD 3rd, Bowman JW 3rd, Rodriguez N, Howard TA, Bahl CD. Protein Sci. 2026 Sep;35(9):e70746. doi: 10.1002/pro.70746. PubMed 42555168.
Backbone
  Vector backbone: pET29b
  Backbone size w/o insert (bp): 5679
  Vector type: Bacterial Expression
Growth in bacteria
  Bacterial resistance: Kanamycin, 50 μg/mL
  Growth temperature: 37°C
  Growth strain: DH10B
  Copy number: High Copy
Gene/Insert
  Gene/Insert name: 2JHX (alt names: GDIR1_HUMAN; Rho GDP-dissociation inhibitor 1 (Rho GDI 1) (Rho-GDI alpha))
  Species: H. sapiens (human)
  Insert size (bp): 402
  Entrez Gene: ARHGDIA (a.k.a. GDIA1, HEL-S-47e, NPHS8, RHOGDI, RHOGDI-1)
  Promoter: T7
  Tag / fusion protein: 10x HisTag-Smt3 (N terminal on backbone)
  Cloning method: Golden Gate
  Sequencing primers: 5′ T7-promoter; 3′ T7-Term
Resource information
  A portion of this plasmid was derived from a plasmid made by: Synthetic DNA
Terms and licenses: Academic/Nonprofit Terms; Industry Terms
Depositor comments: 5' cloning site: BsaI (destroyed), 3' cloning site: BsaI (destroyed)
How to cite: pAIP4_2JHX was a gift from Christopher Bahl (Addgene plasmid # 234218 ; http://n2t.net/addgene:234218 ; RRID:Addgene_234218)
