[The description below was written by a language model from this plasmid's Addgene catalogue record and pLannotate feature annotations shown in this document.]
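Description:
pAIP4_2JHX is a bacterial expression plasmid built on the pET29b backbone for producing a fragment of human Rho GDP-dissociation inhibitor 1 (ARHGDIA, Rho GDI alpha) in Escherichia coli. The 402 bp insert, named after a structure identifier (2JHX), covers only part of the ARHGDIA coding sequence. It was made from synthetic DNA and installed by Golden Gate assembly, with the flanking BsaI sites destroyed in the process. The plasmid replicates from a ColE1/pMB1-type origin accompanied by rop and the bom region. The catalogue lists it as high copy, although rop normally moderates copy number in pET vectors. Selection is with kanamycin through the aph(3')-Ia gene, and an f1 origin is also present. The annotated tetracycline-resistance fragments and the partial AmpR promoter are backbone remnants, not functional markers.

Expression is driven by a T7 promoter with an adjacent lac operator and the T7 gene 10 ribosome binding site, and ends at a T7 terminator. The plasmid-borne lacI gene supplies repressor, so transcription is held off until IPTG induction in a host that provides T7 RNA polymerase. The open reading frame begins with a polyhistidine tag (10xHis per the record) fused to yeast Smt3 (SUMO), followed directly by the Rho GDI fragment. This arrangement allows capture by metal affinity, and the Smt3 fusion can be cleaved by a SUMO-specific protease to release the target, which fits the associated work on high-throughput purification by protease elution. The feature table also detects partial matches to a second His tag and a SET1 solubility-tag fragment downstream of the insert. The catalogue entry does not mention these, and the record does not show whether they are translated as part of the product.
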