Features (pLannotate 1.2.2; 21 found; start..end, strand, type, name):
      4..53      -  CDS            SET1 (fragment): solubility-enhancement tag derived from T7 phage gene 10B
     63..80      -  CDS            9xHis (fragment): 9xHis affinity tag
     99..500     -  CDS            ARHGDIA (fragment): GDIR1_HUMAN - Also known as GDIA1. Experimental evidence at protein level: Swiss-Prot protein existence level 1. Controls Rho proteins homeostasis. Regulates the GDP/GTP exchange reaction of the Rho proteins by inhibiting the dissociation of GDP from them, and the subsequent binding of GTP to them. Retains Rho proteins such as CDC42, RAC1 and RHOA in an inactive cytosolic pool, regulating their stability and protecting them from degradation. Actively involved in the recycling and distribution of activated Rho GTPases in the cell, mediates extraction from membranes of both inactive and activate
    504..800     -  CDS            SMT3: SMT3_YEAST - Experimental evidence at protein level: Swiss-Prot protein existence level 1. Not known; suppressor of MIF2 mutations. From Saccharomyces cerevisiae (strain ATCC 204508 / S288c) (Baker's yeast).
    808..827     -  CDS            7xHis (fragment): 6xHis affinity tag
    859..881     -  RBS            RBS: efficient ribosome binding site from bacteriophage T7 gene 10 (Olins and Rangwala, 1989)
    896..920     -  protein_bind   lac operator: The lac repressor binds to the lac operator to inhibit transcription in E. coli. This inhibition can be relieved by adding lactose or isopropyl-β-D-thiogalactopyranoside (IPTG). lac repressor encoded by lacI
    921..939     -  promoter       T7 promoter: promoter for bacteriophage T7 RNA polymerase
    965..1244    +  CDS            TcR (fragment): tetracycline efflux protein; tet; confers resistance to tetracycline
   1252..1329    +  promoter       lacI promoter: lacI
   1330..2412    +  CDS            lacI: lac repressor; lacI; The lac repressor binds to the lac operator to inhibit transcription in E. coli. This inhibition can be relieved by adding lactose or isopropyl-β-D-thiogalactopyranoside (IPTG).
   2425..2446    +  protein_bind   CAP binding site: CAP binding activates transcription in the presence of cAMP. E. coli catabolite activator protein
   2461..2752    +  CDS            TcR (fragment): tetracycline efflux protein; tet; confers resistance to tetracycline
   2824..3204    -  CDS            YPB1_ECOLX: Protein predicted: Swiss-Prot protein existence level 4. From Escherichia coli.
   3221..3412    +  CDS            rop: Rop protein, which maintains plasmids at low copy number; rop
   3514..3653    +  misc_feature   bom: basis of mobility region from pBR322
   3839..4427    -  rep_origin     ori: high-copy-number ColE1/pMB1/pBR322/pUC origin of replication
   4549..5364    +  CDS            KanR: aminoglycoside phosphotransferase; aph(3')-Ia; confers resistance to kanamycin in bacteria or G418 (Geneticin®) in eukaryotes
   5373..5430    -  promoter       AmpR promoter (fragment): bla
   5483..5911    -  rep_origin     f1 ori (sequence partly withheld): f1 bacteriophage origin of replication; arrow indicates direction of (+) strand synthesis
   5948..5995    -  terminator     T7 terminator: transcription terminator for bacteriophage T7 RNA polymerase
>Addgene plasmid #234218 | pAIP4_2JHX | addgene full sequence | sequence record 464183 | Addgene NGS Result
TGCTCAGCGGTGGCAGCAGCCAACTCAGCTTCCTTTCGGGCTTTGTTAGCAGCCGGATCTCAGTGGTGGT
GGTGGTGGTGCTCGAGTCATTACGAACCCCAATCTTTCTTAATCGTCAGATTCCATTCCCAGGACAGGTG
GTCGGTCTTATCGTCGTCGGTAAATCTGGACTTAATGCTGTAAGAGCCACGCGCCAGCATGCCCTTCGGA
GCCTCCTCAACCGGAGTCAGAAAATGATAGTGTTCCGCACGTGGGCCGTAAGAACCAACCATATAGTCCG
TCTTGTCGATTTTCACGCCTTTACGGTAGGTATGCTGGATGTATTTCATACCGCTAACAATTTCACGGTT
CACGCGGAAGCTGATCTTGATGCGATACTCGACACCTTCTTTCAGCACGAAGCTTTGCTTTTTGAACGAC
TCCAAATCACCGGTTAAATCCAGCTCCAACGGACCCGGTGCGCTGCTGCAGACTAGTGTTAATCCAGTTA
CTACAACATTTCCAGAGCCGCCAATCTGTTCACGGTGGGCTTCAATGATGTCGTTGTCTTCCATGTCCAG
GTCTTCCGGCGCTTGATCTGCCTGGATGCGAATACCGTCATACAGGAAACGCAGGCTATCCATTTCCTTG
CCCTGACGTTTGGCAAACGCTTCCATCAGGCGACGCAGCGGCGTGGTCTTTTTGATCTTAAAGAAAATTT
CAGAGCTGCCGTCACTAACTTTCAGGTTAATATGGGTTTCCGGTTTCACTTCCGGCTTGACTTCCGGCTT
TGCTTCTTGGTTGACTTCCGAATCTTGCAGGCTACCGTGGTGATGGTGATGGTGATGATGGTGATGAATC
TTCGCCATCATATGTATATCTCCTTCTTAAAGTTAAACAAAATTATTTCTAGAGGGGAATTGTTATCCGC
TCACAATTCCCCTATAGTGAGTCGTATTAATTTCGCGGGATCGAGATCGATCTCGATCCTCTACGCCGGA
CGCATCGTGGCCGGCATCACCGGCGCCACAGGTGCGGTTGCTGGCGCCTATATCGCCGACATCACCGATG
GGGAAGATCGGGCTCGCCACTTCGGGCTCATGAGCGCTTGTTTCGGCGTGGGTATGGTGGCAGGCCCCGT
GGCCGGGGGACTGTTGGGCGCCATCTCCTTGCATGCACCATTCCTTGCGGCGGCGGTGCTCAACGGCCTC
AACCTACTACTGGGCTGCTTCCTAATGCAGGAGTCGCATAAGGGAGAGCGTCGAGATCCCGGACACCATC
GAATGGCGCAAAACCTTTCGCGGTATGGCATGATAGCGCCCGGAAGAGAGTCAATTCAGGGTGGTGAATG
TGAAACCAGTAACGTTATACGATGTCGCAGAGTATGCCGGTGTCTCTTATCAGACCGTTTCCCGCGTGGT
GAACCAGGCCAGCCACGTTTCTGCGAAAACGCGGGAAAAAGTGGAAGCGGCGATGGCGGAGCTGAATTAC
ATTCCCAACCGCGTGGCACAACAACTGGCGGGCAAACAGTCGTTGCTGATTGGCGTTGCCACCTCCAGTC
TGGCCCTGCACGCGCCGTCGCAAATTGTCGCGGCGATTAAATCTCGCGCCGATCAACTGGGTGCCAGCGT
GGTGGTGTCGATGGTAGAACGAAGCGGCGTCGAAGCCTGTAAAGCGGCGGTGCACAATCTTCTCGCGCAA
CGCGTCAGTGGGCTGATCATTAACTATCCGCTGGATGACCAGGATGCCATTGCTGTGGAAGCTGCCTGCA
CTAATGTTCCGGCGTTATTTCTTGATGTCTCTGACCAGACACCCATCAACAGTATTATTTTCTCCCATGA
AGACGGTACGCGACTGGGCGTGGAGCATCTGGTCGCATTGGGTCACCAGCAAATCGCGCTGTTAGCGGGC
CCATTAAGTTCTGTCTCGGCGCGTCTGCGTCTGGCTGGCTGGCATAAATATCTCACTCGCAATCAAATTC
AGCCGATAGCGGAACGGGAAGGCGACTGGAGTGCCATGTCCGGTTTTCAACAAACCATGCAAATGCTGAA
TGAGGGCATCGTTCCCACTGCGATGCTGGTTGCCAACGATCAGATGGCGCTGGGCGCAATGCGCGCCATT
ACCGAGTCCGGGCTGCGCGTTGGTGCGGACATCTCGGTAGTGGGATACGACGATACCGAAGACAGCTCAT
GTTATATCCCGCCGTTAACCACCATCAAACAGGATTTTCGCCTGCTGGGGCAAACCAGCGTGGACCGCTT
GCTGCAACTCTCTCAGGGCCAGGCGGTGAAGGGCAATCAGCTGTTGCCCGTCTCACTGGTGAAAAGAAAA
ACCACCCTGGCGCCCAATACGCAAACCGCCTCTCCCCGCGCGTTGGCCGATTCATTAATGCAGCTGGCAC
GACAGGTTTCCCGACTGGAAAGCGGGCAGTGAGCGCAACGCAATTAATGTAAGTTAGCTCACTCATTAGG
CACCGGGATCTCGACCGATGCCCTTGAGAGCCTTCAACCCAGTCAGCTCCTTCCGGTGGGCGCGGGGCAT
GACTATCGTCGCCGCACTTATGACTGTCTTCTTTATCATGCAACTCGTAGGACAGGTGCCGGCAGCGCTC
TGGGTCATTTTCGGCGAGGACCGCTTTCGCTGGAGCGCGACGATGATCGGCCTGTCGCTTGCGGTATTCG
GAATCTTGCACGCCCTCGCTCAAGCCTTCGTCACTGGTCCCGCCACCAAACGTTTCGGCGAGAAGCAGGC
CATTATCGCCGGCATGGCGGCCCCACGGGTGCGCATGATCGTGCTCCTGTCGTTGAGGACCCGGCTAGGC
TGGCGGGGTTGCCTTACTGGTTAGCAGAATGAATCACCGATACGCGAGCGAACGTGAAGCGACTGCTGCT
GCAAAACGTCTGCGACCTGAGCAACAACATGAATGGTCTTCGGTTTCCGTGTTTCGTAAAGTCTGGAAAC
GCGGAAGTCAGCGCCCTGCACCATTATGTTCCGGATCTGCATCGCAGGATGCTGCTGGCTACCCTGTGGA
ACACCTACATCTGTATTAACGAAGCGCTGGCATTGACCCTGAGTGATTTTTCTCTGGTCCCGCCGCATCC
ATACCGCCAGTTGTTTACCCTCACAACGTTCCAGTAACCGGGCATGTTCATCATCAGTAACCCGTATCGT
GAGCATCCTCTCTCGTTTCATCGGTATCATTACCCCCATGAACAGAAATCCCCCTTACACGGAGGCATCA
GTGACCAAACAGGAAAAAACCGCCCTTAACATGGCCCGCTTTATCAGAAGCCAGACATTAACGCTTCTGG
AGAAACTCAACGAGCTGGACGCGGATGAACAGGCAGACATCTGTGAATCGCTTCACGACCACGCTGATGA
GCTTTACCGCAGCTGCCTCGCGCGTTTCGGTGATGACGGTGAAAACCTCTGACACATGCAGCTCCCGGAG
ACGGTCACAGCTTGTCTGTAAGCGGATGCCGGGAGCAGACAAGCCCGTCAGGGCGCGTCAGCGGGTGTTG
GCGGGTGTCGGGGCGCAGCCATGACCCAGTCACGTAGCGATAGCGGAGTGTATACTGGCTTAACTATGCG
GCATCAGAGCAGATTGTACTGAGAGTGCACCATTGCGGTGTGAAATACCGCACAGATGCGTAAGGAGAAA
ATACCGCATCAGGCGCTCTTCCGCTTCCTCGCTCACTGACTCGCTGCGCTCGGTCGTTCGGCTGCGGCGA
GCGGTATCAGCTCACTCAAAGGCGGTAATACGGTTATCCACAGAATCAGGGGATAACGCAGGAAAGAACA
TGTGAGCAAAAGGCCAGCAAAAGGCCAGGAACCGTAAAAAGGCCGCGTTGCTGGCGTTTTTCCATAGGCT
CCGCCCCCCTGACGAGCATCACAAAAATCGACGCTCAAGTCAGAGGTGGCGAAACCCGACAGGACTATAA
AGATACCAGGCGTTTCCCCCTGGAAGCTCCCTCGTGCGCTCTCCTGTTCCGACCCTGCCGCTTACCGGAT
ACCTGTCCGCCTTTCTCCCTTCGGGAAGCGTGGCGCTTTCTCATAGCTCACGCTGTAGGTATCTCAGTTC
GGTGTAGGTCGTTCGCTCCAAGCTGGGCTGTGTGCACGAACCCCCCGTTCAGCCCGACCGCTGCGCCTTA
TCCGGTAACTATCGTCTTGAGTCCAACCCGGTAAGACACGACTTATCGCCACTGGCAGCAGCCACTGGTA
ACAGGATTAGCAGAGCGAGGTATGTAGGCGGTGCTACAGAGTTCTTGAAGTGGTGGCCTAACTACGGCTA
CACTAGAAGGACAGTATTTGGTATCTGCGCTCTGCTGAAGCCAGTTACCTTCGGAAAAAGAGTTGGTAGC
TCTTGATCCGGCAAACAAACCACCGCTGGTAGCGGTGGTTTTTTTGTTTGCAAGCAGCAGATTACGCGCA
GAAAAAAAGGATCTCAAGAAGATCCTTTGATCTTTTCTACGGGGTCTGACGCTCAGTGGAACGAAAACTC
ACGTTAAGGGATTTTGGTCATGAACAATAAAACTGTCTGCTTACATAAACAGTAATACAAGGGGTGTTAT
GAGCCATATTCAACGGGAAACGTCTTGCTCTAGGCCGCGATTAAATTCCAACATGGATGCTGATTTATAT
GGGTATAAATGGGCTCGCGATAATGTCGGGCAATCAGGTGCGACAATCTATCGATTGTATGGGAAGCCCG
ATGCGCCAGAGTTGTTTCTGAAACATGGCAAAGGTAGCGTTGCCAATGATGTTACAGATGAGATGGTCAG
ACTAAACTGGCTGACGGAATTTATGCCTCTTCCGACCATCAAGCATTTTATCCGTACTCCTGATGATGCA
TGGTTACTCACCACTGCGATCCCCGGGAAAACAGCATTCCAGGTATTAGAAGAATATCCTGATTCAGGTG
AAAATATTGTTGATGCGCTGGCAGTGTTCCTGCGCCGGTTGCATTCGATTCCTGTTTGTAATTGTCCTTT
TAACAGCGATCGCGTATTTCGTCTCGCTCAGGCGCAATCACGAATGAATAACGGTTTGGTTGATGCGAGT
GATTTTGATGACGAGCGTAATGGCTGGCCTGTTGAACAAGTCTGGAAAGAAATGCATAAACTTTTGCCAT
TCTCACCGGATTCAGTCGTCACTCATGGTGATTTCTCACTTGATAACCTTATTTTTGACGAGGGGAAATT
AATAGGTTGTATTGATGTTGGACGAGTCGGAATCGCAGACCGATACCAGGATCTTGCCATCCTATGGAAC
TGCCTCGGTGAGTTTTCTCCTTCATTACAGAAACGGCTTTTTCAAAAATATGGTATTGATAATCCTGATA
TGAATAAATTGCAGTTTCATTTGATGCTCGATGAGTTTTTCTAAGAATTAATTCATGAGCGGATACATAT
TTGAATGTATTTAGAAAAATAAACAAATAGGGGTTCCGCGCACATTTCCCCGAAAAGTGCCACCTAAATT
GTAAGCGTTAATATTTTGTTAAAATTCGCGTTAAATTTTTGTTAAATCAGCTCATTTTTTAACCAATAGG
CCGAAATCGGCAAAATCCCTTATAAATCAAAAGAATAGACCGAGATAGGGT
[37 nt withheld, positions 5582-5618]
AAAGAACGTGGACTCCAACGTCAAAGG
[49 nt withheld, positions 5646-5694]
T
[91 nt withheld, positions 5696-5786]
G
[124 nt withheld, positions 5788-5911]
CCCATTCGCCAATCCGGATATAGTTCCTCCTTTCAGCAAAAAACCCCTCAAGACCCGTTTAGAGGCCCCA
AGGGGTTATGCTAGTTAT
